>Addgene plasmid #223412 | pYPQAT40 | addgene full sequence | sequence record 453531 | Addgene NGS Result
CGTAATCATGTCATAGCTGTTTCCTGTGTGAAATTGTTATCCGCTCACAATTCCACACAACATACGAGCC
GGAAGCATAAAGTGTAAAGCCTGGGGTGCCTAATGAGTGAGCTAACTCACATTAATTGCGTTGCGCTCAC
TGCCCGCTTTCCAGTCGGGAAACCTGTCGTGCCAGCTGCATTAATGAATCGGCCAACGCGCGGGGAGAGG
CGGTTTGCGTATTGGCTAGAGCAGCTTGCCAACATGGTGGAGCACGACACTCTCGTCTACTCCAAGAATA
TCAAAGATACAGTCTCAGAAGACCAAAGGGCTATTGAGACTTTTCAACAAAGGGTAATATCGGGAAACCT
CCTCGGATTCCATTGCCCAGCTATCTGTCACTTCATCAAAAGGACAGTAGAAAAGGAAGGTGGCACCTAC
AAATGCCATCATTGCGATAAAGGAAAGGCTATCGTTCAAGATGCCTCTGCCGACAGTGGTCCCAAAGATG
GACCCCCACCCACGAGGAGCATCGTGGAAAAAGAAGACGTTCCAACCACGTCTTCAAAGCAAGTGGATTG
ATGTGAACATGGTGGAGCACGACACTCTCGTCTACTCCAAGAATATCAAAGATACAGTCTCAGAAGACCA
AAGGGCTATTGAGACTTTTCAACAAAGGGTAATATCGGGAAACCTCCTCGGATTCCATTGCCCAGCTATC
TGTCACTTCATCAAAAGGACAGTAGAAAAGGAAGGTGGCACCTACAAATGCCATCATTGCGATAAAGGAA
AGGCTATCGTTCAAGATGCCTCTGCCGACAGTGGTCCCAAAGATGGACCCCCACCCACGAGGAGCATCGT
GGAAAAAGAAGACGTTCCAACCACGTCTTCAAAGCAAGTGGATTGATGTGATATCTCCACTGACGTAAGG
GATGACGCACAATCCCACTATCCTTCGCAAGACCCTTCCTCTATATAAGGAAGTTCATTTCATTTGGAGA
GGACACGCTGAAATCACCAGTCTCTCTCTACAAATCTATCTCTCTCGAGCTTTCGCAGATCCGGGGGGCA
ATGAGATATGAAAAAGCCTGAACTCACCGCGACGTCTGTCGAGAAGTTTCTGATCGAAAAGTTCGACAGC
GTCTCCGACCTGATGCAGCTCTCGGAGGGCGAAGAATCTCGTGCTTTCAGCTTCGATGTAGGAGGGCGTG
GATATGTCCTGCGGGTAAATAGCTGCGCCGATGGTTTCTACAAAGATCGTTATGTTTATCGGCACTTTGC
ATCGGCCGCGCTCCCGATTCCGGAAGTGCTTGACATTGGGGAGTTTAGCGAGAGCCTGACCTATTGCATC
TCCCGCCGTTCACAGGGTGTCACGTTGCAAGACCTGCCTGAAACCGAACTGCCCGCTGTTCTACAACCGG
TCGCGGAGGCTATGGATGCGATCGCTGCGGCCGATCTTAGCCAGACGAGCGGGTTCGGCCCATTCGGACC
GCAAGGAATCGGTCAATACACTACATGGCGTGATTTCATATGCGCGATTGCTGATCCCCATGTGTATCAC
TGGCAAACTGTGATGGACGACACCGTCAGTGCGTCCGTCGCGCAGGCTCTCGATGAGCTGATGCTTTGGG
CCGAGGACTGCCCCGAAGTCCGGCACCTCGTGCACGCGGATTTCGGCTCCAACAATGTCCTGACGGACAA
TGGCCGCATAACAGCGGTCATTGACTGGAGCGAGGCGATGTTCGGGGATTCCCAATACGAGGTCGCCAAC
ATCTTCTTCTGGAGGCCGTGGTTGGCTTGTATGGAGCAGCAGACGCGCTACTTCGAGCGGAGGCATCCGG
AGCTTGCAGGATCGCCACGACTCCGGGCGTATATGCTCCGCATTGGTCTTGACCAACTCTATCAGAGCTT
GGTTGACGGCAATTTCGATGATGCAGCTTGGGCGCAGGGTCGATGCGACGCAATCGTCCGATCCGGAGCC
GGGACTGTCGGGCGTACACAAATCGCCCGCAGAAGCGCGGCCGTCTGGACCGATGGCTGTGTAGAAGTAC
TCGCCGATAGTGGAAACCGACGCCCCAGCACTCGTCCGAGGGCAAAGAAATAGAGTAGATGCCGACCGGG
ATCTGTCGATCGACAAGCTCGAGTTTCTCCATAATAATGTGTGAGTAGTTCCCAGATAAGGGAATTAGGG
TTCCTATAGGGTTTCGCTCATGTGTTGAGCATATAAGAAACCCTTAGTATGTATTTGTATTTGTAAAATA
CTTCTATCAATAAAATTTCTAATTCCTAAAACCAAAATCCAGTACTAAAATCCAGATCCCCCGAATTAAT
TCGGCGTTAATTCAGTACATTAAAAACGTCCGCAATGTGTTATTAAGTTGTCTAAGCGTCAATTTGTTTA
CACCACAATATATCCTGCCACCAGCCAGCCAACAGCTCCCCGACCGGCAGCTCGGCACAAAATCACCACT
CGATACAGGCAGCCCATCAGTCCGGGACGGCGTCAGCGGGAGAGCCGTTGTAAGGCGGCAGACTTTGCTC
ATGTTACCGATGCTATTCGGAAGAACGGCAACTAAGCTGCCGGGTTTGAAACACGGATGATCTCGCGGAG
GGTAGCATGTTGATTGTAACGATGACAGAGCGTTGCTGCCTGTGATCACCGCGGTTTCAAAATCGGCTCC
GTCGATACTATGTTATACGCCAACTTTGAAAACAACTTTGAAAAAGCTGTTTTCTGGTATTTAAGGTTTT
AGAATGCAAGGAACAGTGAATTGGAGTTCGTCTTGTTATAATTAGGGAAGGTGCGAACAAGTCCCTGATA
TGAGATCATGTTTGTCATCTGGAGCCATAGAACAGGGTTCATC
[978 nt withheld, positions 2844-3821]
TAAAAACTGGGGATAACGCCTTAAATGGCGAAGAAACGGTCTAAATAGGCTGATTCAAGGCATTTACGGG
AGAAAAAATCGGCTCAAACATGAAGAAATGAAATGACTGAGTCAGCCGAGAAGAATTTCCCCGCTTATTC
GCACCTTCCTTAGCTTCTTGGGGTATCTTTAAATACTGTAGAAAAGAGGAAGGAAATAATAAATGGCTAA
AATGAGAATATCACCGGAATTGAAAAAACTGATCGAAAAATACCGCTGCGTAAAAGATACGGAAGGAATG
TCTCCTGCTAAGGTATATAAGCTGGTGGGAGAAAATGAAAACCTATATTTAAAAATGACGGACAGCCGGT
ATAAAGGGACCACCTATGATGTGGAACGGGAAAAGGACATGATGCTATGGCTGGAAGGAAAGCTGCCTGT
TCCAAAGGTCCTGCACTTTGAACGGCATGATGGCTGGAGCAATCTGCTCATGAGTGAGGCCGATGGCGTC
CTTTGCTCGGAAGAGTATGAAGATGAACAAAGCCCTGAAAAGATTATCGAGCTGTATGCGGAGTGCATCA
GGCTCTTTCACTCCATCGACATATCGGATTGTCCCTATACGAATAGCTTAGACAGCCGCTTAGCCGAATT
GGATTACTTACTGAATAACGATCTGGCCGATGTGGATTGCGAAAACTGGGAAGAAGACACTCCATTTAAA
GATCCGCGCGAGCTGTATGATTTTTTAAAGACGGAAAAGCCCGAAGAGGAACTTGTCTTTTCCCACGGCG
ACCTGGGAGACAGCAACATCTTTGTGAAAGATGGCAAAGTAAGTGGCTTTATTGATCTTGGGAGAAGCGG
CAGGGCGGACAAGTGGTATGACATTGCCTTCTGCGTCCGGTCGATCAGGGAGGATATCGGGGAAGAACAG
TATGTCGAGCTATTTTTTGACTTACTGGGGATCAAGCCTGATTGGGAGAAAATAAAATATTATATTTTAC
TGGATGAATTGTTTTAGTACCTAGAATGCATGACCAAAATCCCTTAACGTGAGTTTTCGTTCCACTGAGC
GTCAGACCCCGTAGAAAAGATCAAAGGATCTTCTTGAGATCCTTTTTTTCTGCGCGTAATCTGCTGCTTG
CAAACAAAAAAACCACCGCTACCAGCGGTGGTTTGTTTGCCGGATCAAGAGCTACCAACTCTTTTTCCGA
AGGTAACTGGCTTCAGCAGAGCGCAGATACCAAATACTGTCCTTCTAGTGTAGCCGTAGTTAGGCCACCA
CTTCAAGAACTCTGTAGCACCGCCTACATACCTCGCTCTGCTAATCCTGTTACCAGTGGCTGCTGCCAGT
GGCGATAAGTCGTGTCTTACCGGGTTGGACTCAAGACGATAGTTACCGGATAAGGCGCAGCGGTCGGGCT
GAACGGGGGGTTCGTGCACACAGCCCAGCTTGGAGCGAACGACCTACACCGAACTGAGATACCTACAGCG
TGAGCTATGAGAAAGCGCCACGCTTCCCGAAGGGAGAAAGGCGGACAGGTATCCGGTAAGCGGCAGGGTC
GGAACAGGAGAGCGCACGAGGGAGCTTCCAGGGGGAAACGCCTGGTATCTTTATAGTCCTGTCGGGTTTC
GCCACCTCTGACTTGAGCGTCGATTTTTGTGATGCTCGTCAGGGGGGCGGAGCCTATGGAAAAACGCCAG
CAACGCGGCCTTTTTACGGTTCCTGGCCTTTTGCTGGCCTTTTGCTCACATGTTCTTTCCTGCGTTATCC
CCTGATTCTGTGGATAACCGTATTACCGCCTTTGAGTGAGCTGATACCGCTCGCCGCAGCCGAACGACCG
AGCGCAGCGAGTCAGTGAGCGAGGAAGCGGAAGAGCGCCTGATGCGGTATTTTCTCCTTACGCATCTGTG
CGGTATTTCACACCGCATATGGTGCACTCTCAGTACAATCTGCTCTGATGCCGCATAGTTAAGCCAGTAT
ACACTCCGCTATCGCTACGTGACTGGGTCATGGCTGCGCCCCGACACCCGCCAACACCCGCTGACGCGCC
CTGACGGGCTTGTCTGCTCCCGGCATCCGCTTACAGACAAGCTGTGACCGTCTCCGGGAGCTGCATGTGT
CAGAGGTTTTCACCGTCATCACCGAAACGCGCGAGGCAGGGTGCCTTGATGTGGGCGCCGGCGGTCGAGT
GGCGACGGCGCGGCTTGTCCGCGCCCTGGTAGATTGCCTGGCCGTAGGCCAGCCATTTTTGAGCGGCCAG
CGGCCGCGATAGGCCGACGCGAAGCGGCGGGGCGTAGGGAGCGCAGCGACCGAAGGGTAGGCGCTTTTTG
CAGCTCTTCGGCTGTGCGCTGGCCAGACAGTTATGCACAGGCCAGGCGGGTTTTAAGAGTTTTAATAAGT
TTTAAAGAGTTTTAGGCGGAAAAATCGCCTTTTTTCTCTTTTATATCAGTCACTTACATGTGTGACCGGT
TCCCAATGTACGGCTTTGGGTTCCCAATGTACGGGTTCCGGTTCCCAATGTACGGCTTTGGGTTCCCAAT
GTACGTGCTATCCACAGGAAACAGACCTTTTCGACCTTTTTCCCCTGCTAGGGCAATTTGCCCTAGCATC
TGCTCCGTACATTAGGAACCGGCGGATGCTTCGCCCTCGATCAGGTTGCGGTAGCGCATGACTAGGATCG
GGCCAGCCTGCCCCGCCTCCTCCTTCAAATCGTACTCCGGCAGGTCATTTGACCCGATCAGCTTGCGCAC
GGTGAAACAGAACTTCTTGAACTCTCCGGCGCTGCCACTGCGTTCGTAGATCGTCTTGAACAACCATCTG
GCTTCTGCCTTGCCTGCGGCGCGGCGTGCCAGGCGGTAGAGAAAACGGCCGATGCCGGGATCGATCAAAA
AGTAATCGGGGTGAACCGTCAGCACGTCCGGGTTCTTGCCTTCTGTGATCTCGCGGTACATCCAATCAGC
TAGCTCGATCTCGATGTACTCCGGCCGCCCGGTTTCGCTCTTTACGATCTTGTAGCGGCTAATCAAGGCT
TCACCCTCGGATACCGTCACCAGGCGGCCGTTCTTGGCCTTCTTCGTACGCTGCATGGCAACGTGCGTGG
TGTTTAACCGAATGCAGGTTTCTACCAGGTCGTCTTTCTGCTTTCCGCCATCGGCTCGCCGGCAGAACTT
GAGTACGTCCGCAACGTGTGGACGGAACACGCGGCCGGGCTTGTCTCCCTTCCCTTCCCGGTATCGGTTC
ATGGATTCGGTTAGATGGGAAACCGCCATCAGTACCAGGTCGTAATCCCACACACTGGCCATGCCGGCCG
GCCCTGCGGAAACCTCTACGTGCCCGTCTGGAAGCTCGTAGCGGATCACCTCGCCAGCTCGTCGGTCACG
CTTCGACAGACGGAAAACGGCCACGTCCATGATGCTGCGACTATCGCGGGTGCCCACGTCATAGAGCATC
GGAACGAAAAAATCTGGTTGCTCGTCGCCCTTGGGCGGCTTCCTAATCGACGGCGCACCGGCTGCCGGCG
GTTGCCGGGATTCTTTGCGGATTCGATCAGCGGCCGCTTGCCACGATTCACCGGGGCGTGCTTCTGCCTC
GATGCGTTGCCGCTGGGCGGCCTGCGCGGCCTTCAACTTCTCCACCAGGTCATCACCCAGCGCCGCGCCG
ATTTGTACCGGGCCGGATGGTTTGCGACCGCTCACGCCGATTCCTCGGGCTTGGGGGTTCCAGTGCCATT
GCAGGGCCGGCAGGCAACCCAGCCGCTTACGCCTGGCCAACCGCCCGTTCCTCCACACATGGGGCATTCC
ACGGCGTCGGTGCCTGGTTGTTCTTGATTTTCCATGCCGCCTCCTTTAGCCGCTAAAATTCATCTACTCA
TTTATTCATTTGCTCATTTACTCTGGTAGCTGCGCGATGTATTCAGATAGCAGCTCGGTAATGGTCTTGC
CTTGGCGTACCGCGTACATCTTCAGCTTGGTGTGATCCTCCGCCGGCAACTGAAAGTTGACCCGCTTCAT
GGCTGGCGTGTCTGCCAGGCTGGCCAACGTTGCAGCCTTGCTGCTGCGTGCGCTCGGACGGCCGGCACTT
AGCGTGTTTGTGCTTTTGCTCATTTTCTCTTTACCTCATTAACTCAAATGAGTTTTGATTTAATTTCAGC
GGCCAGCGCCTGGACCTCGCGGGCAGCGTCGCCCTCGGGTTCTGATTCAAGAACGGTTGTGCCGGCGGCG
GCAGTGCCTGGGTAGCTCACGCGCTGCGTGATACGGGACTCAAGAATGGGCAGCTCGTACCCGGCCAGCG
CCTCGGCAACCTCACCGCCGATGCGCGTGCCTTTGATCGCCCGCGACACGACAAAGGCCGCTTGTAGCCT
TCCATCCGTGACCTCAATGCGCTGCTTAACCAGCTCCACCAGGTCGGCGGTGGCCCATATGTCGTAAGGG
CTTGGCTGCACCGGAATCAGCACGAAGTCGGCTGCCTTGATCGCGGACACAGCCAAGTCCGCCGCCTGGG
GCGCTCCGTCGATCACTACGAAGTCGCGCCGGCCGATGGCCTTCACGTCGCGGTCAATCGTCGGGCGGTC
GATGCCGACAACGGTTAGCGGTTGATCTTCCCGCACGGCCGCCCAATCGCGGGCACTGCCCTGGGGATCG
GAATCGACTAACAGAACATCGGCCCCGGCGAGTTGCAGGGCGCGGGCTAGATGGGTTGCGATGGTCGTCT
TGCCTGACCCGCCTTTCTGGTTAAGTACAGCGATAACCTTCATGCGTTCCCCTTGCGTATTTGTTTATTT
ACTCATCGCATCATATACGCAGCGACCGCATGACGCAAGCTGTTTTACTCAAATACACATCACCTTTTTA
GACGGCGGCGCTCGGTTTCTTCAGCGGCCAAGCTGGCCGGCCAGGCCGCCAGCTTGGCATCAGACAAACC
GGCCAGGATTTCATGCAGCCGCACGGTTGAGACGTGCGCGGGCGGCTCGAACACGTACCCGGCCGCGATC
ATCTCCGCCTCGATCTCTTCGGTAATGAAAAACGGTTCGTCCTGGCCGTCCTGGTGCGGTTTCATGCTTG
TTCCTCTTGGCGTTCATTCTCGGCGGCCGCCAGGGCGTCGGCCTCGGTCAATGCGTCCTAGGCACCGCGC
CGCCTGGCCTCGGTGGGCGTCACTTCCTCGCTGCGCTCAAGTGCGCGGTACAGGGTCGAGCGATGCACGC
CAAGCAGTGCAGCCGCCTCTTTCACGGTGCGGCCTTCCTGGTCGATCAGCTCGCGGGCGTGCGCGATCTG
TGCCGGGGTGAGGGTAGGGCGGGGGCCAAACTTCACGCCTCGGGCCTTGGCGGCCTCGCGCCCGCTCCGG
GTGCGGTCGATGATTAGGGAACGCTCGAACTCGGCAATGCCGGCGAACACGGTCAACACCATGCGGCCGG
CCGGCGTGGTGGTGTCGGCCCACGGCTCTGCCAGGCTACGCAGGCCCGCGCCGGCCTCCTGGATGCGCTC
GGCAATGTCCAGTAGGTCGCGGGTGCTGCGGGCCAGGCGGTCTAGCCTGGTCACTGTCACAACGTCGCCA
GGGCGTAGGTGGTCAAGCATCCTGGCCAGCTCCGGGCGGTCGCGCCTGGTGCCGGTGATCTTCTCGGAAA
ACAGCTTGGTGCAGCCGGCCGCGTGCAGTTCGGCCCGTTGGTTGGTCAAGTCCTGGTCGTCGGTGCTGAC
GCGGGCATAGCCCAGCAGGCCAGCGGCGGCGCTCTTGTTCATGGCGTAATGTCTCCGGTTCTAGTCGCAA
GTATTCTACTTTATGCGACTAAAACACGCGACAAGAAAACGCCAGGAAAAGGGCAGGGCGGCAGCCTGTC
GCGTAACTTAGGACTTGTGCGACATGTCGTTTTCAGAAGACGGCTGCACTGAACGTCAGAAGCCGACTGC
ACTATAGCAGCGGAGGGGTTGGATCAAAGTACTTTGATCCCGAGGGGAACCCTGTGGTTGGCATGCACAT
ACAAATGGACGAACGGATAAACCTTTTCACGCCCTTTTAAATATCCGATTATTCTAATAAACGCTCTTTT
CTCTTAGGTTTACCCGCCAATATATCCTGTCAAACACTGATAGTTTAAACTGAAGGCGGGAAACGACAAT
CTGATCCAAGCTCAAGCTGCTCTAGCATTCGCCATTCAGGCTGCGCAACTGTTGGGAAGGGCGATCGGTG
CGGGCCTCTTCGCTATTACGCCAGCTGGCGAAAGGGGGATGTGCTGCAAGGCGATTAAGTTGGGTAACGC
CAGGGTTTTCCCAGTCACGACGTTGTAAAACGACGGCCAGTGCCAAGCTTGCATGCCTGCAGTGCAGCGT
GACCCGGTCGTGCCCCTCTCTAGAGATAATGAGCATTGCATGTCTAAGTTATAAAAAATTACCACATATT
TTTTTTGTCACACTTGTTTGAAGTGCAGTTTATCTATCTTTATACATATATTTAAACTTTACTCTACGAA
TAATATAATCTATAGTACTACAATAATATCAGTGTTTTAGAGAATCATATAAATGAACAGTTAGACATGG
TCTAAAGGACAATTGAGTATTTTGACAACAGGACTCTACAGTTTTATCTTTTTAGTGTGCATGTGTTCTC
CTTTTTTTTTGCAAATAGCTTCACCTATATAATACTTCATCCATTTTATTAGTACATCCATTTAGGGTTT
AGGGTTAATGGTTTTTATAGACTAATTTTTTTAGTACATCTATTTTATTCTATTTTAGCCTCTAAATTAA
GAAAACTAAAACTCTATTTTAGTTTTTTTATTTAATAATTTAGATATAAAATAGAATAAAATAAAGTGAC
TAAAAATTAAACAAATACCCTTTAAGAAATTAAAAAAACTAAGGAAACATTTTTCTTGTTTCGAGTAGAT
AATGCCAGCCTGTTAAACGCCGTCGACGAGTCTAACGGACACCAACCAGCGAACCAGCAGCGTCGCGTCG
GGCCAAGCGAAGCAGACGGCACGGCATCTCTGTCGCTGCCTCTGGACCCCTCTCGAGAGTTCCGCTCCAC
CGTTGGACTTGCTCCGCTGTCGGCATCCAGAAATTGCGTGGCGGAGCGGCAGACGTGAGCCGGCACGGCA
GGCGGCCTCCTCCTCCTCTCACGGCACCGGCAGCTACGGGGGATTCCTTTCCCACCGCTCCTTCGCTTTC
CCTTCCTCGCCCGCCGTAATAAATAGACACCCCCTCCACACCCTCTTTCCCCAACCTCGTGTTGTTCGGA
GCGCACACACACACAACCAGATCTCCCCCAAATCCACCCGTCGGCACCTCCGCTTCAAGGTACGCCGCTC
GTCCTCCCCCCCCCCCCCCTCTCTACCTTCTCTAGATCGGCGTTCCGGTCCATGGTTAGGGCCCGGTAGT
TCTACTTCTGTTCATGTTTGTGTTAGATCCGTGTTTGTGTTAGATCCGTGCTGCTAGCGTTCGTACACGG
ATGCGACCTGTACGTCAGACACGTTCTGATTGCTAACTTGCCAGTGTTTCTCTTTGGGGAATCCTGGGAT
GGCTCTAGCCGTTCCGCAGACGGGATCGATTTCATGATTTTTTTTGTTTCGTTGCATAGGGTTTGGTTTG
CCCTTTTCCTTTATTTCAATATATGCCGTGCACTTGTTTGTCGGGTCATCTTTTCATGCTTTTTTTTGTC
TTGGTTGTGATGATGTGGTCTGGTTGGGCGGTCGTTCTAGATCGGAGTAGAATTAATTCTGTTTCAAACT
ACCTGGTGGATTTATTAATTTTGGATCTGTATGTGTGTGCCATACATATTCATAGTTACGAATTGAAGAT
GATGGATGGAAATATCGATCTAGGATAGGTATACATGTTGATGCGGGTTTTACTGATGCATATACAGAGA
TGCTTTTTGTTCGCTTGGTTGTGATGATGTGGTGTGGTTGGGCGGTCGTTCATTCGTTCTAGATCGGAGT
AGAATACTGTTTCAAACTACCTGGTGTATTTATTAATTTTGGAACTGTATGTGTGTGTCATACATCTTCA
TAGTTACGAGTTTAAGATGGATGGAAATATCGATCTAGGATAGGTATACATGTTGATGTGGGTTTTACTG
ATGCATATACATGATGGCATATGCAGCATCTATTCATATGCTCTAACCTTGAGTACCTATCTATTATAAT
AAACAAGTATGTTTTATAATTATTTTGATCTTGATATACTTGGATGATGGCATATGCAGCAGCTATATGT
GGATTTTTTTAGCCCTGCCTTCATACGCTATTTATTTGCTTGGTACTGTTTCTTTTGTCGATGCTCACCC
TGTTGTTTGGTGTTACTTCTGCAGGTCGACTCTAGAGGATCCCCTCGAGGCGCGCCAAGCTATCAAACAA
GTTTGTACAAAAAAGCAGGCTCCGATGAAACGGACAGCCGACGGAAGCGAGTTCGAGTCACCAAAGAAGA
AGCGGAAAGTCTCTGAGGTGGAGTTTTCCCACGAGTACTGGATGAGACATGCCCTGACCCTGGCCAAGAG
GGCACGGGATGAGAGGGAGGTGCCTGTGGGAGCCGTGCTGGTGCTGAACAATAGAGTGATCGGCGAGGGC
TGGAACAGAGCCATCGGCCTGCACGACCCAACAGCCCATGCCGAAATTATGGCCCTGAGACAGGGCGGCC
TGGTCATGCAGAACTACAGACTGATTGACGCCACCCTGTACGTGACATTCGAGCCTTGCGTGATGTGCGC
CGGCGCCATGATCCACTCTAGGATCGGCCGCGTGGTGTTTGGCGTGAGGAACTCAAAAAGAGGCGCCGCA
GGCTCCCTGATGAACGTGCTGAACTACCCCGGCATGAATCACCGCGTCGAAATTACCGAGGGAATCCTGG
CAGATGAATGTGCCGCCCTGCTGTGCGATTTCTATCGGATGCCTAGACAGGTGTTCAATGCTCAGAAGAA
GGCCCAGAGCTCCATCAACTCCGGAGGATCTAGCGGAGGCTCCTCTGGCTCTGAGACACCTGGCACAAGC
GAGAGCGCAACACCTGAAAGCAGCGGGGGCAGCAGCGGGGGGTCAACCATGGATTACAAGGACCACGACG
GGGATTACAAGGACCACGACATTGATTACAAGGATGATGATGACAAGATGGCTCCGAAGAAGAAGAGGAA
GGTTGGCATCCACGGGGTGCCAGCTGCTGACAAGAAGTACTCGATCGGCCTCGCTATTGGGACTAACTCT
GTTGGCTGGGCCGTGATCACCGACGAGTACAAGGTGCCCTCAAAGAAGTTCAAGGTCCTGGGCAACACCG
ATCGGCATTCCATCAAGAAGAATCTCATTGGCGCTCTCCTGTTCGACAGCGGCGAGACGGCTGAGAGGAC
GCGGCTCAAGCGCACCGCCCGCAGGCGGTACACGCGCAGGAAGAATCGCATCTGCTACCTGCAGGAGATT
TTCTCCAACGAGATGGCGAAGGTTGACGATTCTTTCTTCCACAGGCTGGAGGAGTCATTCCTCGTGGAGG
AGGATAAGAAGCACGAGCGGCATCCAATCTTCGGCAACATTGTCGACGAGGTTGCCTACCACGAGAAGTA
CCCTACGATCTACCATCTGCGGAAGAAGCTCGTGGACTCCACAGATAAGGCGGACCTCCGCCTGATCTAC
CTCGCTCTGGCCCACATGATTAAGTTCAGGGGCCATTTCCTGATCGAGGGGGATCTCAACCCGGACAATA
GCGATGTTGACAAGCTGTTCATCCAGCTCGTGCAGACGTACAACCAGCTCTTCGAGGAGAACCCCATTAA
TGCGTCAGGCGTCGACGCGAAGGCTATCCTGTCCGCTAGGCTCTCGAAGTCTCGGCGCCTCGAGAACCTG
ATCGCCCAGCTGCCGGGCGAGAAGAAGAACGGCCTGTTCGGGAATCTCATTGCGCTCAGCCTGGGGCTCA
CGCCCAACTTCAAGTCGAATTTCGATCTCGCTGAGGACGCCAAGCTGCAGCTCTCCAAGGACACATACGA
CGATGACCTGGATAACCTCCTGGCCCAGATCGGCGATCAGTACGCGGACCTGTTCCTCGCTGCCAAGAAT
CTGTCGGACGCCATCCTCCTGTCTGATATTCTCAGGGTGAACACCGAGATTACGAAGGCTCCGCTCTCAG
CCTCCATGATCAAGCGCTACGACGAGCACCATCAGGATCTGACCCTCCTGAAGGCGCTGGTCAGGCAGCA
GCTCCCCGAGAAGTACAAGGAGATCTTCTTCGATCAGTCGAAGAACGGCTACGCTGGGTACATTGACGGC
GGGGCCTCTCAGGAGGAGTTCTACAAGTTCATCAAGCCGATTCTGGAGAAGATGGACGGCACGGAGGAGC
TGCTGGTGAAGCTCAATCGCGAGGACCTCCTGAGGAAGCAGCGGACATTCGATAACGGCAGCATCCCACA
CCAGATTCATCTCGGGGAGCTGCACGCTATCCTGAGGAGGCAGGAGGACTTCTACCCTTTCCTCAAGGAT
AACCGCGAGAAGATCGAGAAGATTCTGACTTTCAGGATCCCGTACTACGTCGGCCCACTCGCTAGGGGCA
ACTCCCGCTTCGCTTGGATGACCCGCAAGTCAGAGGAGACGATCACGCCGTGGAACTTCGAGGAGGTGGT
CGACAAGGGCGCTAGCGCTCAGTCGTTCATCGAGAGGATGACGAATTTCGACAAGAACCTGCCAAATGAG
AAGGTGCTCCCTAAGCACTCGCTCCTGTACGAGTACTTCACAGTCTACAACGAGCTGACTAAGGTGAAGT
ATGTGACCGAGGGCATGAGGAAGCCGGCTTTCCTGTCTGGGGAGCAGAAGAAGGCCATCGTGGACCTCCT
GTTCAAGACCAACCGGAAGGTCACGGTTAAGCAGCTCAAGGAGGACTACTTCAAGAAGATTGAGTGCTTC
GATTCGGTCGAGATCTCTGGCGTTGAGGACCGCTTCAACGCCTCCCTGGGGACCTACCACGATCTCCTGA
AGATCATTAAGGATAAGGACTTCCTGGACAACGAGGAGAATGAGGATATCCTCGAGGACATTGTGCTGAC
ACTCACTCTGTTCGAGGACCGGGAGATGATCGAGGAGCGCCTGAAGACTTACGCCCATCTCTTCGATGAC
AAGGTCATGAAGCAGCTCAAGAGGAGGAGGTACACCGGCTGGGGGAGGCTGAGCAGGAAGCTCATCAACG
GCATTCGGGACAAGCAGTCCGGGAAGACGATCCTCGACTTCCTGAAGAGCGATGGCTTCGCGAACCGCAA
TTTCATGCAGCTGATTCACGATGACAGCCTCACATTCAAGGAGGATATCCAGAAGGCTCAGGTGAGCGGC
CAGGGGGACTCGCTGCACGAGCATATCGCGAACCTCGCTGGCTCGCCAGCTATCAAGAAGGGGATTCTGC
AGACCGTGAAGGTTGTGGACGAGCTGGTGAAGGTCATGGGCAGGCACAAGCCTGAGAACATCGTCATTGA
GATGGCCCGGGAGAATCAGACCACGCAGAAGGGCCAGAAGAACTCACGCGAGAGGATGAAGAGGATCGAG
GAGGGCATTAAGGAGCTGGGGTCCCAGATCCTCAAGGAGCACCCGGTGGAGAACACGCAGCTGCAGAATG
AGAAGCTCTACCTGTACTACCTCCAGAATGGCCGCGATATGTATGTGGACCAGGAGCTGGATATTAACAG
GCTCAGCGATTACGACGTCGATCATATCGTTCCACAGTCATTCCTGAAGGATGACTCCATTGACAACAAG
GTCCTCACCAGGTCGGACAAGAACCGGGGCAAGTCTGATAATGTTCCTTCAGAGGAGGTCGTTAAGAAGA
TGAAGAACTACTGGCGCCAGCTCCTGAATGCCAAGCTGATCACGCAGCGGAAGTTCGATAACCTCACAAA
GGCTGAGAGGGGCGGGCTCTCTGAGCTGGACAAGGCGGGCTTCATCAAGAGGCAGCTGGTCGAGACACGG
CAGATCACTAAGCACGTTGCGCAGATTCTCGACTCACGGATGAACACTAAGTACGATGAGAATGACAAGC
TGATCCGCGAGGTGAAGGTCATCACCCTGAAGTCAAAGCTCGTCTCCGACTTCAGGAAGGATTTCCAGTT
CTACAAGGTTCGGGAGATCAACAATTACCACCATGCCCATGACGCGTACCTGAACGCGGTGGTCGGCACA
GCTCTGATCAAGAAGTACCCAAAGCTCGAGAGCGAGTTCGTGTACGGGGACTACAAGGTTTACGATGTGA
GGAAGATGATCGCCAAGTCGGAGCAGGAGATTGGCAAGGCTACCGCCAAGTACTTCTTCTACTCTAACAT
TATGAATTTCTTCAAGACAGAGATCACTCTGGCCAATGGCGAGATCCGGAAGCGCCCCCTCATCGAGACG
AACGGCGAGACGGGGGAGATCGTGTGGGACAAGGGCAGGGATTTCGCGACCGTCAGGAAGGTTCTCTCCA
TGCCACAAGTGAATATCGTCAAGAAGACAGAGGTCCAGACTGGCGGGTTCTCTAAGGAGTCAATTAGGCC
TAAGCGGAACAGCGACAAGCTCATCGCCCGCAAGAAGGACTGGGATCCGAAGAAGTACGGCGGGTTCCTG
TGGCCCACTGTGGCCTACTCGGTCCTGGTTGTGGCGAAGGTTGAGAAGGGCAAGTCCAAGAAGCTCAAGA
GCGTGAAGGAGCTGCTGGGGATCACGATTATGGAGCGCTCCAGCTTCGAGAAGAACCCGATCGATTTCCT
GGAGGCGAAGGGCTACAAGGAGGTGAAGAAGGACCTGATCATTAAGCTCCCCAAGTACTCACTCTTCGAG
CTGGAGAACGGCAGGAAGCGGATGCTGGCTTCCGCTAAGCAGCTGCAGAAGGGGAACGAGCTGGCTCTGC
CGTCCAAGTATGTGAACTTCCTCTACCTGGCCTCCCACTACGAGAAGCTCAAGGGCAGCCCCGAGGACAA
CGAGCAGAAGCAGCTGTTCGTCGAGCAGCACAAGCATTACCTCGACGAGATCATTGAGCAGATTTCCGAG
TTCTCCAAGCGCGTGATCCTGGCCGACGCGAATCTGGATAAGGTCCTCTCCGCGTACAACAAGCACCGCG
ACAAGCCAATCAGGGAGCAGGCTGAGAATATCATTCATCTCTTCACCCTGACGAGGCTCGGCGCCCCTAG
GGCTTTCAAGTACTTCGACACAACTATCGATCCGAAGCAGTACAGGAGCACTAAGGAGGTCCTGGACGCG
ACCCTCATCCACCAGTCGATTACCGGCCTCTACGAGACGCGCATCGACCTGTCTCAGCTCGGGGGCGACA
AGCGGCCAGCGGCGACGAAGAAGGCGGGGCAGGCGAAGAAGAAGAAGTGAGCTCAGAGCTTTCGTTCGTA
TCATCGGTTTCGACAACGTTCGTCAAGTTCAATGCATCAGTTTCATTGCGCACACACCAGAATCCTACTG
AGTTTGAGTATTATGGCATTGGGAAAACTGTTTTTCTTGTACCATTTGTTGTGCTTGTAATTTACTGTGT
TTTTTATTCGGTTTTCGCTATCGAACTGTGAAATGGAAATGGATGGAGAAGAGTTAATGAATGATATGGT
CCTTTTGTTCATTCTCAAATTAATATTATTTGTTTTTTCTCTTATTTGTTGTGTGTTGAATTTGAAATTA
TAAGAGATATGCAAACATTTTGTTTTGAGTAAAAATGTGTCAAATCGTGGCCTCTAATGACCGAAGTTAA
TATGAGGAGTAAAACACTTGTAGTTGTACCATTATGCTTATTCACTAGGCAACAAATATATTTTCAGACC
TAGAAAAGCTGCAAATGTTACTGAATACAAGTATGTCCTCTTGTGTTTTAGACATTTATGAACTTTCCTT
TATGTAATTTTCCAGAATCCTTGTCAGATTCTAATCATTGCTTTATAATTATAGTTATACTCATGGATTT
GTAGTTGAGTATGAAAATATTTTTTAATGCATTTTATGACTTGCCAATTGTTCCGGAACTCTAGATAAGC
TTACCGGAAAGGGCGAATTCGCAACTTTGTATACAAAAGTTGCCCCATGGCGTTCCCTCTAGATAACGCA
GGATCCTAAAGGGATCTTTAAACATACGAACAGATCACTTAAAGTTCTTCTGAAGCAACTTAAAGTTATC
AGGCATGCATGGATCTTGGAGGAATCAGATGTGCAGTCAGGGACCATAGCACAGGACAGGCGTCTTCTAC
TGGTGCTACCAGCAAATGCTGGAAGCCGGGAACACTGGGTACGTTGGAAACCACGTGATGTGGAGTAAGA
TAAACTGTAGGAGAAAAGCATTTCGTAGTGGGCCATGAAGCCTTTCAGGACATGTATTGCAGTATGGGCC
GGCCCATTACGCAATTGGACGACAACAAAGACTAGTATTAGTACCACCTCGGCTATCCACATAGATCAAA
GCTGGTTTAAAAGAGTTGTGCAGATGATCCGTGGCAGAGACCGGCGCCGCTACAGGGCGCGTCCCATTCG
CCATTCAGGCTGCGCAACTGTTGGGAAGGGCGATCGGTGCGGGCCTCTTCGCTATTACGCCAGCTGGCGA
AAGGGGGATGTGCTGCAAGGCGATTAAGTTGGGTAACGCCAGGGTTTTCCCAGTCACGACGTTGTAAAAC
GACGGCCAGTGAGCGCGCGTAATACGACTCACTATAGGGCGAATTGGGTACCGGGCCCCCCCTCGAGGTC
CTCCAGCTTTTGTTCCCTTTAGTGAGGGTTAATTGCGCGCTTGGCGTAATCATGGTCATAGCTGTTTCCT
GTGTGAAATTGTTATCCGCTCACAATTCCACACAACATACGAGCCGGAAGCATAAAGTGTAAAGCCTGGG
GTGCCTAATGAGTGAGCTAACTCACATTAATTGCGTTGCGCTCACTGCCCGCTTTCCACCGGTGGTCTCT
GTTTTAGAGCTAGAAATAGCAAGTTAAAATAAGGCTAGTCCGTTATCAACTTGAAAAAGTGGCACCGAGT
CGGTGCTTTTTTTGTCCCTTCGAAGGGCAATTCTGCAGATATCCATCACACTGGCGGCCGCTCGAGGTCG
AGGGTATCGATAAGCTTGAATTCGACCCAGCTTTCTTGTACAAAGTGGTTCGATAATTCTTAATTAACTA
GTTCTAGAGCGGCCGCCACCGCGGTGGAGCTCGAATTTCCCCGATCGTTCAAACATTTGGCAATAAAGTT
TCTTAAGATTGAATCCTGTTGCCGGTCTTGCGATGATTATCATATAATTTCTGTTGAATTACGTTAAGCA
TGTAATAATTAACATGTAATGCATGACGTTATTTATGAGATGGGTTTTTATGATTAGAGTCCCGCAATTA
TACATTTAATACGCGATAGAAAACAAAATATAGCGCGCAAACTAGGATAAATTATCGCGCGCGGTGTCAT
CTATGTTACTAGATCGGGAATT
Features (pLannotate 1.2.2; 41 found; start..end, strand, type, name):
     32..54      -  protein_bind   lac operator (fragment): The lac repressor binds to the lac operator to inhibit transcription in E. coli. This inhibition can be relieved by adding lactose or isopropyl-β-D-thiogalactopyranoside (IPTG). lac repressor encoded by lacI
     58..88      -  promoter       lac promoter: promoter for the E. coli lac operon
    103..124     -  protein_bind   CAP binding site: CAP binding activates transcription in the presence of cAMP. E. coli catabolite activator protein
    137..225     -  CDS            lacI (fragment): lac repressor; lacI; The lac repressor binds to the lac operator to inhibit transcription in E. coli. This inhibition can be relieved by adding lactose or isopropyl-β-D-thiogalactopyranoside (IPTG).
    315..991     +  promoter       CaMV 35S promoter (enhanced): cauliflower mosaic virus 35S promoter with a duplicated enhancer region
   1058..2083    +  CDS            HygR: hygromycin B phosphotransferase confers resistance to hygromycin
   2124..2298    +  polyA_signal   CaMV poly(A) signal: cauliflower mosaic virus polyadenylation signal
   2376..2400    -  misc_feature   LB T-DNA repeat: left border repeat from nopaline C58 T-DNA
   2732..2845    -  CDS            yghO (fragment) (sequence partly withheld): YGHO_ECOLI - Experimental evidence at transcript level: Swiss-Prot protein existence level 2. From Escherichia coli (strain K12).
   2844..3821    +  CDS            insH10 (sequence withheld): INH10_ECOLI - Protein inferred from homology: Swiss-Prot protein existence level 3. Involved in the transposition of the insertion sequence IS5. From Escherichia coli (strain K12).
   4024..4818    +  CDS            KanR: aminoglycoside phosphotransferase; aphA-3; confers resistance to kanamycin
   4905..5493    +  rep_origin     ori: high-copy-number ColE1/pMB1/pBR322/pUC origin of replication
   5679..5819    -  misc_feature   bom: basis of mobility region from pBR322
   5921..5960    -  CDS            rop (fragment): Rop protein, which maintains plasmids at low copy number; rop
   6163..6357    -  rep_origin     pVS1 oriV: origin of replication for the Pseudomonas plasmid pVS1 (Heeb et al., 2000)
   6423..7496    -  CDS            pVS1 RepA: replication protein from the Pseudomonas plasmid pVS1 (Heeb et al., 2000)
   7925..8554    -  CDS            pVS1 StaA: stability protein from the Pseudomonas plasmid pVS1 (Heeb et al., 2000)
   9108..9509    -  CDS            Y4CG_SINFN (fragment): Protein inferred from homology: Swiss-Prot protein existence level 3. From Sinorhizobium fredii (strain NBRC 101917 / NGR234).
   9849..9873    -  misc_feature   RB T-DNA repeat: right border repeat from nopaline C58 T-DNA
   9939..10093   -  CDS            lacZα (fragment): LacZα fragment of β-galactosidase; lacZ fragment
  10108..12105   +  promoter       Ubi promoter: maize polyubiquitin gene promoter
  12148..12172   +  protein_bind   attB1: mutant version of attB; recombination site for the Gateway® BP reaction BP Clonase™
  12233..12724   +  CDS            tadA: TADA_ECOLI - Also known as yfhC. Experimental evidence at protein level: Swiss-Prot protein existence level 1. Catalyzes the deamination of adenosine to inosine at the wobble position 34 of tRNA(Arg2). Essential for cell viability. From Escherichia coli (strain K12).
  12875..12894   +  CDS            2xFLAG (fragment): two tandem FLAG® epitope tags
  12950..17050   +  CDS            cas9: CAS9_STRP1 - Also known as csn1 From Streptococcus pyogenes serotype M1.
  17108..17731   +  terminator     E9 terminator: terminator and polyadenylation signal from the pea rbcS-E9 gene
  17773..17793   +  protein_bind   attB5: mutant version of attB; core recombination site for the Gateway® BP reaction BP Clonase™
  17830..18207   +  promoter       OsU3 promoter: Oryza sativa (rice) snRNA U3 promoter
  18215..18233   -  rep_origin     f1 ori (fragment): f1 bacteriophage origin of replication; arrow indicates direction of (+) strand synthesis
  18238..18393   -  CDS            lacZα (fragment): LacZα fragment of β-galactosidase; lacZ fragment
  18401..18419   +  promoter       T7 promoter: promoter for bacteriophage T7 RNA polymerase
  18428..18451   -  misc_feature   MCS (fragment): pBluescript multiple cloning site
  18467..18485   -  promoter       T3 promoter: promoter for bacteriophage T3 RNA polymerase
  18528..18550   -  protein_bind   lac operator (fragment): The lac repressor binds to the lac operator to inhibit transcription in E. coli. This inhibition can be relieved by adding lactose or isopropyl-β-D-thiogalactopyranoside (IPTG). lac repressor encoded by lacI
  18554..18584   -  promoter       lac promoter: promoter for the E. coli lac operon
  18599..18620   -  protein_bind   CAP binding site: CAP binding activates transcription in the presence of cAMP. E. coli catabolite activator protein
  18662..18737   +  misc_RNA       gRNA scaffold: guide RNA scaffold for the Streptococcus pyogenes CRISPR/Cas9 system
  18792..18820   -  misc_feature   MCS (fragment): pBluescript multiple cloning site
  18826..18850   -  protein_bind   attB2: mutant version of attB; recombination site for the Gateway® BP reaction BP Clonase™
  18868..18903   -  misc_feature   MCS (fragment): pBluescript multiple cloning site
  18914..19166   +  terminator     NOS terminator: nopaline synthase terminator and poly(A) signal
