[The description below was written by a language model from this plasmid's Addgene catalogue record and pLannotate feature annotations shown in this document.]
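Description:
pYPQAT40 is a roughly 19.2 kb all-in-one binary T-DNA vector for adenine (A-to-G) base editing in monocot plants, delivered by Agrobacterium-mediated transformation. The backbone carries a high-copy ColE1/pUC-type origin for propagation in E. coli and the pVS1 oriV with its RepA and StaA functions for replication and stable maintenance in Agrobacterium, with a kanamycin resistance gene for bacterial selection. The annotation also detects an IS5 transposase (insH) sequence and a flanking E. coli gene fragment in the backbone next to the kanamycin marker, outside the T-DNA borders. The record does not comment on this.

Between the nopaline-type right and left border repeats lie three units. The maize polyubiquitin (ZmUbi1) promoter drives a fusion of the evolved E. coli TadA deaminase (TadA8e) to SpRY Cas9 bearing the D10A nickase mutation. The fusion carries NLS and FLAG tags according to the record and is terminated by the pea rbcS-E9 terminator. SpRY is a PAM-relaxed SpCas9 variant, described here as preferring NA or NG PAMs, so the deaminase can reach adenines at many more sites than with wild-type Cas9, while the nickase favours retention of the edit. Downstream, the rice U3 snRNA promoter drives the sgRNA. Between the promoter and the SpCas9 guide scaffold sits a lac promoter/lacZα fragment, which most likely acts as a replaceable stuffer allowing colour screening when a spacer is cloned, though the record does not say so. attB1, attB5 and attB2 sites reflect Gateway assembly of the editor and guide modules. An enhanced CaMV 35S promoter driving hygromycin phosphotransferase with the CaMV poly(A) signal provides plant selection. The associated publication presents the vector as part of a CRISPR toolbox for large-scale screens in plants.
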