Addgene plasmid #223412: pYPQAT40
Purpose: T-DNA vector for SpRY-D10A based A-to-G base editing for monocot plants; NA or NG PAM preference; SpRYD10A-ABE was driven by ZmUbi1 and the sgRNA was driven by OsU3; Hygromycin for plants selection.
Depositing lab: Yiping Qi. Depositing organization: University of Maryland, College Park. Publication: A comprehensive all-in-one CRISPR toolbox for large-scale screens in plants. Cheng Y, Li G, Qi A, Mandlik R, Pan C, Wang D, Ge S, Qi Y. Plant Cell. 2025 Apr 9:koaf081. doi: 10.1093/plcell/koaf081. PubMed 40202185.
Backbone
  Vector backbone: pYPQ166-SpRY-ABE8e
  Vector type: Plant Expression, CRISPR
  Selectable markers: Hygromycin
Growth in bacteria
  Bacterial resistance: Kanamycin, 50 μg/mL
  Growth temperature: 37°C
  Growth strain: DH5alpha
  Copy number: High Copy
Gene/Insert
  Gene/Insert name: ZmUbi-ecTadA8e-SpRY-D10A-OsU3-gRNA scaffold
  Tag / fusion protein: NLS; 3x FLAG
Terms and licenses: Academic/Nonprofit Terms; Industry Terms: Not Available to Industry
How to cite: pYPQAT40 was a gift from Yiping Qi (Addgene plasmid # 223412 ; http://n2t.net/addgene:223412 ; RRID:Addgene_223412)
